Addgene plasmid #69525: CMJ159
Purpose: pTET HochAld1-20-pduD21-224- FLAG
Depositing lab: Danielle Tullman-Ercek. Depositing organization: University of California, Berkeley. Publication: Localization of Proteins to the 1,2-Propanediol Utilization Microcompartment by Non-native Signal Sequences Is Mediated by a Common Hydrophobic Motif. Jakobson CM, Kim EY, Slininger MF, Chien A, Tullman-Ercek D. J Biol Chem. 2015 Aug 17. pii: jbc.M115.651919. 10.1074/jbc.M115.651919 PubMed 26283792.
Backbone
  Vector backbone: pTET
Growth in bacteria
  Bacterial resistance: Kanamycin, 50 μg/mL
  Growth temperature: 37°C
  Growth strain: DH10B
  Copy number: Unknown
Gene/Insert
  Gene/Insert name: PduD from Salmonella
  Entrez Gene: pduD (a.k.a. STM2041)
Terms and licenses: Academic/Nonprofit Terms; Industry Terms: Not Available to Industry
How to cite: CMJ159 was a gift from Danielle Tullman-Ercek (Addgene plasmid # 69525 ; http://n2t.net/addgene:69525 ; RRID:Addgene_69525)
