[The description below was written by a language model from this plasmid's Addgene catalogue record and pLannotate feature annotations shown in this document.]
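Description:
CMJ159 is a 4,849 bp bacterial expression plasmid built on the pTET backbone, designed for tetracycline-inducible production of a chimeric, epitope-tagged form of the Salmonella protein PduD. It replicates through the pSC101 origin together with its required Rep101 (RepA) initiator protein. That system is generally low-copy, although the catalogue entry lists copy number as unknown. Selection is by kanamycin, conferred by the neo/nptII aminoglycoside phosphotransferase gene, which is followed by a lambda t0 terminator. The short Tn5 transposase fragment annotated beside the resistance gene is most likely a remnant carried over with the marker rather than a functional element.

The expression cassette uses the divergent Tn10 tetR/tetA promoter region. TetR is encoded on the opposite strand and represses transcription at the tet operators until tetracycline or an analogue relieves the block, which allows titratable induction of the downstream open reading frame. According to the stated purpose, that reading frame fuses residues 1–20 of "HochAld" to residues 21–224 of PduD, followed by a FLAG tag. The native N-terminal segment of PduD is thus replaced by a foreign sequence. The record does not expand the name HochAld, and the feature table annotates the whole coding region simply as pduD without marking the tag or the swapped segment separately. Transcription ends at tandem rrnB T1 and T7Te terminators.

PduD is a subunit of the PduCDE diol dehydratase, which converts 1,2-propanediol to propionaldehyde. The associated publication title indicates the construct was made to test whether non-native signal sequences can direct proteins to the 1,2-propanediol utilization microcompartment. The FLAG tag would allow immunodetection of the fusion.
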