Features (pLannotate 1.2.2; 10 found; start..end, strand, type, name):
      7..630     -  CDS            TetR: tetracycline repressor TetR; tetR from transposon Tn10; TetR binds to the tetracycline operator tetO to inhibit transcription. This inhibition can be relieved by adding tetracycline or doxycycline.
    649..704     +  promoter       tetR/tetA promoters: tetR; overlapping promoters for bacterial tetR and tetA
    731..1405    +  CDS            pduD: PDUD_SALTY - Experimental evidence at protein level: Swiss-Prot protein existence level 1. Part of the PduCDE complex that catalyzes the dehydration of 1,2-propanediol to propionaldehyde. Is required for S.typhimurium growth on 1,2-propanediol as the sole carbon and energy source. From Salmonella typhimurium (strain LT2 / SGSC1412 / ATCC 700720).
   1437..1508    +  terminator     rrnB T1 terminator: transcription terminator T1 from the E. coli rrnB gene
   1524..1551    +  terminator     T7Te terminator: phage T7 early transcription terminator
   2082..3032    -  CDS            Rep101: RepA protein needed for replication with the pSC101 origin; rep101
   3080..3302    -  rep_origin     pSC101 ori: low-copy replication origin that requires the Rep101 protein
   3794..3888    -  terminator     lambda t0 terminator: transcription terminator from phage lambda
   3922..4713    -  CDS            neo: KKA2_KLEPN - Also known as kan, nptII. Experimental evidence at protein level: Swiss-Prot protein existence level 1. Resistance to kanamycin, neomycin, paromomycin, ribostamycin, butirosin and gentamicin B. From Klebsiella pneumoniae.
   4745..4849    -  CDS            tnpA (fragment): TN5P_ECOLX - Also known as tnp. Experimental evidence at protein level: Swiss-Prot protein existence level 1. Mediates transposition of transposon Tn5 by a 'cut and paste' mechanism. First, the monomeric transposase binds the 19 bp inverted DNA repeats flanking the transposon. Then, dimerization of the DNA- bound transposase creates a synaptic DNA complex. After nicking of the first DNA strand, excision of the transposon proceeds through a series of intermediates. The transposase then mediates the insertion of the transposon at a new site by strand transfer. The activity of the wild- type tran
>Addgene plasmid #69525 | CMJ159 | depositor full sequence | sequence record 122805 | CMJ159 sequence 4849 bps
GACGTCTTAAGACCCACTTTCACATTTAAGTTGTTTTTCTAATCCGCATATGATCAATTCAAGGCCGAAT
AAGAAGGCTGGCTCTGCACCTTGGTGATCAAATAATTCGATAGCTTGTCGTAATAATGGCGGCATACTAT
CAGTAGTAGGTGTTTCCCTTTCTTCTTTAGCGACTTGATGCTCTTGATCTTCCAATACGCAACCTAAAGT
AAAATGCCCCACAGCGCTGAGTGCATATAATGCATTCTCTAGTGAAAAACCTTGTTGGCATAAAAAGGCT
AATTGATTTTCGAGAGTTTCATACTGTTTTTCTGTAGGCCGTGTACCTAAATGTACTTTTGCTCCATCGC
GATGACTTAGTAAAGCACATCTAAAACTTTTAGCGTTATTACGTAAAAAATCTTGCCAGCTTTCCCCTTC
TAAAGGGCAAAAGTGAGTATGGTGCCTATCTAACATCTCAATGGCTAAGGCGTCGAGCAAAGCCCGCTTA
TTTTTTACATGCCAATACAATGTAGGCTGCTCTACACCTAGCTTCTGGGCGAGTTTACGGGTTGTTAAAC
CTTCGATTCCGACCTCATTAAGCAGCTCTAATGCGCTGTTAATCACTTTACTTTTATCTAATCTAGACAT
CATTAATTCCTAATTTTTGTTGACACTCTATCGTTGATAGAGTTATTTTACCACTCCCTATCAGTGATAG
AGAAAAGAATTCTTAAAGAGGAGAAAGGTCATGGCTCTGCGCGAGGATCGCATCGCCGAGATCGTCGAGC
GCGTGCTCGCGCGCCTCGACTCTGGCAGCGATAAACCCGTCTCGTTTAATGCGCCTGCGGCATCCACAGC
ACCACAGACCGCTGCGCCTGCGGGCGACGGCTTTCTGACCGAAGTGGGCGAAGCGCGCCAGGGCACTCAG
CAGGACGAAGTCATTATCGCCGTCGGCCCGGCATTTGGCCTGGCGCAAACCGTCAATATCGTCGGCTTAC
CGCATAAGAGCATTCTGCGCGAAGTCATTGCCGGTATTGAAGAAGAAGGCATCAAGGCGCGCGTGATTCG
CTGCTTTAAATCTTCCGACGTGGCGTTCGTCGCCGTTGAAGGTAACCGCCTGAGCGGATCCGGCATCTCC
ATCGGCATCCAGTCGAAAGGTACTACGGTTATCCACCAGCAGGGGCTACCGCCGCTCTCCAACCTGGAGC
TGTTCCCGCAGGCACCGCTGCTGACGCTGGAAACCTACCGTCAGATTGGTAAAAACGCCGCCCGCTATGC
GAAACGAGAATCACCGCAGCCGGTCCCTACGCTCAATGACCAGATGGCACGCCCGAAGTACCAGGCAAAG
TCGGCCATTTTGCATATTAAAGAAACCAAGTACGTCGTGACGGGCAAAAACCCGCAGGAACTGCGCGTGG
CGCTTTGAAAGCTTTCGAGTAAGGATCTCCAGGCATCAAATAAAACGAAAGGCTCAGTCGAAAGACTGGG
CCTTTCGTTTTATCTGTTGTTTGTCGGTGAACGCTCTCTACTAGAGTCACACTGGCTCACCTTCGGGTGG
GCCTTTCTGCGTTTATACCTAGGGTACGGGTTTTGCTGCCCGCAAACGGGCTGTTCTGGTGTTGCTAGTT
TGTTATCAGAATCGCAGATCCGGCTTCAGCCGGTTTGCCGGCTGAAAGCGCTATTTCTTCCAGAATTGCC
ATGATTTTTTCCCCACGGGAGGCGTCACTGGCTCCCGTGTTGTCGGCAGCTTTGATTCGATAAGCAGCAT
CGCCTGTTTCAGGCTGTCTATGTGTGACTGTTGAGCTGTAACAAGTTGTCTCAGGTGTTCAATTTCATGT
TCTAGTTGCTTTGTTTTACTGGTTTCACCTGTTCTATTAGGTGTTACATGCTGTTCATCTGTTACATTGT
CGATCTGTTCATGGTGAACAGCTTTGAATGCACCAAAAACTCGTAAAAGCTCTGATGTATCTATCTTTTT
TACACCGTTTTCATCTGTGCATATGGACAGTTTTCCCTTTGATATGTAACGGTGAACAGTTGTTCTACTT
TTGTTTGTTAGTCTTGATGCTTCACTGATAGATACAAGAGCCATAAGAACCTCAGATCCTTCCGTATTTA
GCCAGTATGTTCTCTAGTGTGGTTCGTTGTTTTTGCGTGAGCCATGAGAACGAACCATTGAGATCATACT
TACTTTGCATGTCACTCAAAAATTTTGCCTCAAAACTGGTGAGCTGAATTTTTGCAGTTAAAGCATCGTG
TAGTGTTTTTCTTAGTCCGTTATGTAGGTAGGAATCTGATGTAATGGTTGTTGGTATTTTGTCACCATTC
ATTTTTATCTGGTTGTTCTCAAGTTCGGTTACGAGATCCATTTGTCTATCTAGTTCAACTTGGAAAATCA
ACGTATCAGTCGGGCGGCCTCGCTTATCAACCACCAATTTCATATTGCTGTAAGTGTTTAAATCTTTACT
TATTGGTTTCAAAACCCATTGGTTAAGCCTTTTAAACTCATGGTAGTTATTTTCAAGCATTAACATGAAC
TTAAATTCATCAAGGCTAATCTCTATATTTGCCTTGTGAGTTTTCTTTTGTGTTAGTTCTTTTAATAACC
ACTCATAAATCCTCATAGAGTATTTGTTTTCAAAAGACTTAACATGTTCCAGATTATATTTTATGAATTT
TTTTAACTGGAAAAGATAAGGCAATATCTCTTCACTAAAAACTAATTCTAATTTTTCGCTTGAGAACTTG
GCATAGTTTGTCCACTGGAAAATCTCAAAGCCTTTAACCAAAGGATTCCTGATTTCCACAGTTCTCGTCA
TCAGCTCTCTGGTTGCTTTAGCTAATACACCATAAGCATTTTCCCTACTGATGTTCATCATCTGAGCGTA
TTGGTTATAAGTGAACGATACCGTCCGTTCTTTCCTTGTAGGGTTTTCAATCGTGGGGTTGAGTAGTGCC
ACACAGCATAAAATTAGCTTGGTTTCATGCTCCGTTAAGTCATAGCGACTAATCGCTAGTTCATTTGCTT
TGAAAACAACTAATTCAGACATACATCTCAATTGGTCTAGGTGATTTTAATCACTATACCAATTGAGATG
GGCTAGTCAATGATAATTACTAGTCCTTTTCCCGGGTGATCTGGGTATCTGTAAATTCTGCTAGACCTTT
GCTGGAAAACTTGTAAATTCTGCTAGACCCTCTGTAAATTCCGCTAGACCTTTGTGTGTTTTTTTTGTTT
ATATTCAAGTGGTTATAATTTATAGAATAAAGAAAGAATAAAAAAAGATAAAAAGAATAGATCCCAGCCC
TGTGTATAACTCACTACTTTAGTCAGTTCCGCAGTATTACAAAAGGATGTCGCAAACGCTGTTTGCTCCT
CTACAAAACAGACCTTAAAACCCTAAAGGCTTAAGTAGCACCCTCGCAAGCTCGGGCAAATCGCTGAATA
TTCCTTTTGTCTCCGACCATCAGGCACCTGAGTCGCTGTCTTTTTCGTGACATTCAGTTCGCTGCGCTCA
CGGCTCTGGCAGTGAATGGGGGTAAATGGCACTACAGGCGCCTTTTATGGATTCATGCAAGGAAACTACC
CATAATACAAGAAAAGCCCGTCACGGGCTTCTCAGGGCGTTTTATGGCGGGTCTGCTATGTGGTGCTATC
TGACTTTTTGCTGTTCAGCAGTTCCTGCCCTCTGATTTTCCAGTCTGACCACTTCGGATTATCCCGTGAC
AGGTCATTCAGACTGGCTAATGCACCCAGTAAGGCAGCGGTATCATCAACAGGCTTACCCGTCTTACTGT
CCCTAGTGCTTGGATTCTCACCAATAAAAAACGCCCGGCGGCAACCGAGCGTTCTGAACAAATCCAGATG
GAGTTCTGAGGTCATTACTGGATCTATCAACAGGAGTCCAAGCGAGCTCTCGAACCCCAGAGTCCCGCTC
AGAAGAACTCGTCAAGAAGGCGATAGAAGGCGATGCGCTGCGAATCGGGAGCGGCGATACCGTAAAGCAC
GAGGAAGCGGTCAGCCCATTCGCCGCCAAGCTCTTCAGCAATATCACGGGTAGCCAACGCTATGTCCTGA
TAGCGGTCCGCCACACCCAGCCGGCCACAGTCGATGAATCCAGAAAAGCGGCCATTTTCCACCATGATAT
TCGGCAAGCAGGCATCGCCATGGGTCACGACGAGATCCTCGCCGTCGGGCATGCGCGCCTTGAGCCTGGC
GAACAGTTCGGCTGGCGCGAGCCCCTGATGCTCTTCGTCCAGATCATCCTGATCGACAAGACCGGCTTCC
ATCCGAGTACGTGCTCGCTCGATGCGATGTTTCGCTTGGTGGTCGAATGGGCAGGTAGCCGGATCAAGCG
TATGCAGCCGCCGCATTGCATCAGCCATGATGGATACTTTCTCGGCAGGAGCAAGGTGAGATGACAGGAG
ATCCTGCCCCGGCACTTCGCCCAATAGCAGCCAGTCCCTTCCCGCTTCAGTGACAACGTCGAGCACAGCT
GCGCAAGGAACGCCCGTCGTGGCCAGCCACGATAGCCGCGCTGCCTCGTCCTGCAGTTCATTCAGGGCAC
CGGACAGGTCGGTCTTGACAAAAAGAACCGGGCGCCCCTGCGCTGACAGCCGGAACACGGCGGCATCAGA
GCAGCCGATTGTCTGTTGTGCCCAGTCATAGCCGAATAGCCTCTCCACCCAAGCGGCCGGAGAACCTGCG
TGCAATCCATCTTGTTCAATCATGCGAAACGATCCTCATCCTGTCTCTTGATCAGATCATGATCCCCTGC
GCCATCAGATCCTTGGCGGCAAGAAAGCCATCCAGTTTACTTTGCAGGGCTTCCCAACCTTACCAGAGGG
CGCCCCAGCTGGCAATTCC
