>Addgene plasmid #69525 | CMJ159 | addgene partial sequence | sequence record 125345 | Tet-R 5'-GGCGAGTTTACGGGTTGTTA-3'
TGCGCTGTTAATCACTTTACTTTTATCTAATCTAGACATCATTAATTCCTAATTTTTGTTGACACTCTAT
CGTTGATAGAGTTATTTTACCACTCCCTATCAGTGATAGAGAAAAGAGAATTCTTAAAGAGGAGAAAGGT
CATGGCTCTGCGCGAGGATCGCATCGCCGAGATCGTCGAGCGCGTGCTCGCGCGCCTCGACTCTGGCAGC
GATAAACCCGTCTCGTTTAATGCGCCTGCGGCATCCACAGCACCACAGACCGCTGCGCCTGCGGGCGACG
GCTTTCTGACCGAAGTGGGCGAAGCGCGCCAGGGCACTCANCAGGACGAAGTCATTATCGCCGTCGGCCC
GGCATTTGGCCTGGCGCAAACCGTCAATATCGTCGGCTTACCGCATAAGAGCATTCTGCGCGAAGTCATT
GCCGGTATTGAAGAAGAAGGCATCAAGGCGCGCGTGATTCGCTGCTTTAAATCTTCCGACGTGGCGTTCG
TCGCCGTTGAAGGTAACCGCCTGAGCGGATCCGGCATCTCCATCGGCATCCAGTCGAAAGGTACTACGGT
TATCCACCAGCAGGGGCTACCGCCGCTCTCCAACCTGGAGCTGTTCCCGCAGGCACCGCTGCTGACGCTG
GAAACCTACCGTCAGATTGGTAAAAACGCCGCCCGCTATGCGAAACGAGAATCACCGCAGCCGGTCCCTA
CGCTCAATGACCAGATGGCACGCCCGAAGTACCAGGCAAA
